>Addgene plasmid #71562 | pJK272 | depositor full sequence | sequence record 129494 | pJK272 sequence 6920 bps
CTGCATTAATGAATCGGCCAACGCGCGGGGAGAGGCGGTTTGCGTATTGGGCGCTCTTCCGCTTCCTCGC
TCACTGACTCGCTGCGCTCGGTCGTTCGGCTGCGGCGAGCGGTATCAGCTCACTCAAAGGCGGTAATACG
GTTATCCACAGAATCAGGGGATAACGCAGGAAAGAACATGTGAGCAAAAGGCCAGCAAAAGCCCAGGAAC
CGTAAAAAGGCCGCGTTGCTGGCGTTTTTCCATAGGCTCCGCCCCCCTGACGAGCATCACAAAAATCGAC
GCTCAAGTCAGAGGTGGCGAAACCCGACAGGACTATAAAGATACCAGGCGTTTCCCCCTGGAAGCTCCCT
CGTGCGCTCTCCTGTTCCGACCCTGCCGCTTACCGGATACCTGTCCGCCTTTCTCCCTTCGGGAAGCGTG
GCGCTTTCTCATAGCTCACGCTGTAGGTATCTCAGTTCGGTGTAGGTCGTTCGCTCCAAGCTGGGCTGTG
TGCACGAACCCCCCGTTCAGCCCGACCGCTGCGCCTTATCCGGTAACTATCGTCTTGAGTCCAACCCGGT
AAGACACGACTTATCGCCACTGGCAGCAGCCACTGGTAACAGGATTAGCAGAGCGAGGTATGTAGGCGGT
GCTACAGAGTTCTTGAAGTGGTGGCCTAACTACGGCTACACTAGAAGGACAGTATTTGGTATCTGCGCTC
TGCTGAAGCCAGTTACCTTCGGAAAAAGAGTTGGTAGCTCTTGATCCGGCAAACAAACCACCGCTGGTAG
CGGTGGTTTTTTTGTTTGCAAGCAGCAGATTACGCGCAGAAAAAAAGGATCTCAAGAAGATCCTTTGATC
TTTTCTACGGGGTCTGACGCTCAGTGGAACGAAAACTCACGTTAAGGGATTTTGGTCATGAGATTATCAA
AAAGGATCTTCACCTAGATCCTTTTAAATTAAAAATGAAGTTTTAAATCAATCTAAAGTATATATGAGTA
AACTTGGTCTGACAGTTACCAATGCTTAATCAGTGAGGCACCTATCTCAGCGATCTGTCTATTTCGTTCA
TCCATAGTTGCCTGACTCCCCGTCGTGTAGATAACTACGATACGGGAGCGCTTACCATCTGGCCCCAGTG
CTGCAATGATACCGCGAGACCCACGCTCACCGGCTCCAGATTTATCAGCAATAAACCAGCCAGCCGGAAG
GGCCGAGCGCAGAAGTGGTCCTGCAACTTTATCCGCCTCCATTCAGTCTATTAATTGTTGCCGGGAAGCT
AGAGTAAGTAGTTCGCCAGTTAATAGTTTGCGCAACGTTGTTGGCATTGCTACAGGCATCGTGGTGTCAC
TCTCGTCGTTTGGTATGGCTTCATTCAGCTCCGGTTCCCAACGATCAAGGCGAGTTACATGATCCCCCAT
GTTGTGCAAAAAAGCGGTTAGCTCCTTCGGTCCTCCGATCGTTGTCAGAAGTAAGTTGGCCGCAGTGTTA
TCACTCATGGTTATGGCAGCACTGCATAATTCTCTTACTGTCATGCCATCCGTAAGATGCTTTTCTGTGA
CTGGTGAGTACTCAACCAAGTCATTCTGAGAATAGTGTATGCGGCGACCGAGTTGCTCTTGCCCGGCGTC
AATACGGGATAATAGTGTATCACATAGCAGAACTTTAAAAGTGCTCATCATTGGAAAACGTTCTTCGGGG
CGAAAACTCTCAAGGATCTTACCGCTGTTGAGATCCAGTTCGATGTAACCCACTCGTGCACCCAACTGAT
CTTCAGCATCTTTTACTTTCACCAGCGTTTCTGGGTGAGCAAAAACAGGAAGGCAAAATGCCGCAAAAAA
GGGAATAAGGGCGACACGGAAATGTTGAATACTCATACTCTTCCTTTTTCAATGGGTAATAACTGATATA
ATTAAATTGAAGCTCTAATTTGTGAGTTTAGTATACATGCATTTACTTATAATACAGTTTTTTAGTTTTG
CTGGCCGCATCTTCTCAAATATGCTTCCCAGCCTGCTTTTCTGTAACGTTCACCCTCTACCTTAGCATCC
CTTCCCTTTGCAAATAGTCCTCTTCCAACAATAATAATGTCAGATCCTGTAGAGACCACATCATCCACGG
TTCTATACTGTTGACCCAATGCGTCTCCCTTGTCATCTAAACCCACACCGGGTGTCATAATCAACCAATC
GTAACCTTCATCTCTTCCACCCATGTCTCTTTGAGCAATAAAGCCGATAACAAAATCTTTGTCGCTCTTC
GCAATGTCAACAGTACCCTTAGTATATTCTCCAGTAGATAGGGAGCCCTTGCATGACAATTCTGCTAACA
TCAAAAGGCCTCTAGGTTCCTTTGTTACTTCTTCTGCCGCCTGCTTCAAACCGCTAACAATACCTGGGCC
CACCACACCGTGTGCATTCGTAATGTCTGCCCATTCTGCTATTCTGTATACACCCGCAGAGTACTGCAAT
TTGACTGTATTACCAATGTCAGCAAATTTTCTGTCTTCGAAGAGTAAAAAATTGTACTTGGCGGATAATG
CCTTTAGCGGCTTAACTGTGCCCTCCATGGAAAAATCAGTCAAGATATCCACATGTGTTTTTAGTAAACA
AATTTTGGGACCTAATGCTTCAACTAACTCCAGTAATTCCTTGGTGGTACGAACATCCAATGAAGCACAC
AAGTTTGTTTGCTTTTCGTGCATGATATTAAATAGCTTGGCAGCAACAGGACTAGGATGAGTAGCAGCAC
GTTCCTTATATGTAGCTTTCGACATGATTTATCTTCGTTTCCTGCAGGTTTTTGTTCTGTGCAGTTGGGT
TAAGAATACTGGGCAATTTCATGTTTCTTCAACACTACATATGCGTATATATACCAATCTAAGTCTGTGC
TCCTTCCTTCGTTCTTCCTTCTGTTCGGAGATTACCGAATCAAAAAAATTTCAAAGAAACCGAAATCAAA
AAAAAGAATAAAAAAAAAATGATGAATTGAATTGAAAAGCTAGCTTATCGATGATAAGCTGTCAAAGATG
AGAATTAATTCCACGGACTATAGACTATACTAGATACTCCGTCTACTGTACGATACACTTCCGCTCAGGT
CCTTGTCCTTTAACGAGGCCTTACCACTCTTTTGTTACTCTATTGATCCAGCTCAGCAAAGGCAGTGTGA
TCTAAGATTCTATCTTCGCGATGTAGTAAAACTAGCTAGACCGAGAAAGAGACTAGAAATGCAAAAGGCA
CTTCTACAATGGCTGCCATCATTATTATCCGATGTGACGCTGCAGCTTCTCAATGATATTCGAATACGCT
TTGAGGAGATACAGCCTAATATCCGACAAACTGTTTTACAGATTTACGATCGTACTTGTTACCCATCATT
GAATTTTGAACATCCGAACCTGGGAGTTTTCCCTGAAACAGATAGTATATTTGAACCTGTATAATAATAT
ATAGTCTAGCGCTTTACGGAAGACAATGTATGTATTTCGGTTCCTGGAGAAACTATTGCATCTATTGCAT
AGGTAATCTTGCACGTCGCATCCCCGGTTCATTTTCTGCGTTTCCATCTTGCACTTCAATAGCATATCTT
TGTTAACGAAGCATCTGTGCTTCATTTTGTAGAACAAAAATGCAACGCGAGAGCGCTAATTTTTCAAACA
AAGAATCTGAGCTGCATTTTTACAGAACAGAAATGCAACGCGAAAGCGCTATTTTACCAACGAAGAATCT
GTGCTTCATTTTTGTAAAACAAAAATGCAACGCGACGAGAGCGCTAATTTTTCAAACAAAGAATCTGAGC
TGCATTTTTACAGAACAGAAATGCAACGCGAGAGCGCTATTTTACCAACAAAGAATCTATACTTCTTTTT
TGTTCTACAAAAATGCATCCCGAGAGCGCTATTTTTCTAACAAAGCATCTTAGATTACTTTTTTTCTCCT
TTGTGCGCTCTATAATGCAGTCTCTTGATAACTTTTTGCACTGTAGGTCCGTTAAGGTTAGAAGAAGGCT
ACTTTGGTGTCTATTTTCTCTTCCATAAAAAAAGCCTGACTCCACTTCCCGCGTTTACTGATTACTAGCG
AAGCTGCGGGTGCATTTTTTCAAGATAAAGGCATCCCCGATTATATTCTATACCGATGTGGATTGCGCAT
ACTTTGTGAACAGAAAGTGATAGCGTTGATGATTCTTCATTGGTCAGAAAATTATGAACGGTTTCTTCTA
TTTTGTCTCTATATACTACGTATAGGAAATGTTTACATTTTCGTATTGTTTTCGATTCACTCTATGAATA
GTTCTTACTACAATTTTTTTGTCTAAAGAGTAATACTAGAGATAAACATAAAAAATGTAGAGGTCGAGTT
TAGATGCAAGTTCAAGGAGCGAAAGGTGGATGGGTAGGTTATATAGGGATATAGCACAGAGATATATAGC
AAAGAGATACTTTTGAGCAATGTTTGTGGAAGCGGTATTCGCAATGGGAAGCTCC
[37 nt withheld, positions 4466-4502]
A
[37 nt withheld, positions 4504-4540]
ATTTTGTTAAAATTCGCGTTAAATTTTTGTTAAATCAGCTCATTTTTTAACGAATAGCCCGAAATCGGCA
AAATCCCTTATAAATCAAAAGAATAGACCGAGATAGGGTTGAGTGTTGTTCCAGTTTCCAACAAGAGTCC
ACTATTAAAGAACGTGGACTCCAACGTCAAAGGGCGAAAAAGG
[39 nt withheld, positions 4724-4762]
T
[35 nt withheld, positions 4764-4798]
GTAAATCGGAAGGGTAAACGGATGCCCCCATTTAGAGCTTGACGGGGAAAGCCGGCG
[41 nt withheld, positions 4856-4896]
GGCTAGGGCGGTGGGAAGTGTAGGGGTCACGCTGGGCGTAACCACCACACCCGCCGCGCTTAATGGGGCG
CTACAGGGCGCGTGGGGATGATCCACTAGTACGGATTAGAAGCCGCCGAGCGGGTGACAGCCCTCCGAAG
GAAGACTCTCCTCCGTGCGTCCTCGTCCTCACCGGTCGCGTTCCTGAAACGCAGATGTGCCTCGCGCCGC
ACTGCTCCGAACAATAAAGATTCTACAATACTAGCTTTTATGGTTATGAAGAGGAAAAATTGGCAGTAAC
CTGGCCCCACAAACCTTCAAATGAACGAATCAAATTAACAACCATAGGATGATAATGCGATTAGTTTTTT
AGCCTTATTTCTGGGGTAATTAATCAGCGAAGCGATGATTTTTGATCTATTAACAGATATATAAATGCAA
AAACTGCATTAACCACTTTAACTAATACTTTCAACATTTTCGGTTTGTATTACTTCTTATTCAAATGTAA
TAAAAGTATCAACAAAAAATTGTTAATATACCTCTATACTTTAACGTCAAGGAGAAAAAACCCCGGATCG
GACTACTAGCAGCTGTAATACGACTCACTATAGGGAATATTAAGCTTGGTACCGAGCTCGGATCCACAAG
ATGGGTGGCGGTGGCCGTGGTCGGACTTCGCAAAAACCCCTCATGGAACGTGTCTCAGTTGATCCACCCT
TCACCGTGAGTGATCTCAAGCAAGCAATCCCTCCCCATTGCTTCAAGCGATCTGTAATCCGTTCCTCTTA
CTACATAGTCCACGATGCTATTATCGCCTACATCTTCTACTTCCTTGCCGACAAATACATTCCGATTCTC
CCTGCCCCTCTAGCCTACCTCGCTTGGCCCCTTTACTGGTTCTGTCAAGCTAGCATCCTCACCGGCTTAT
GGGTCATCGGTCACGAATGCGGTCACCATGCCTTCAGCGACTACCAGTGGGTTGACGACACTGTGGGCTT
CATCCTCCACTCGTTTCTCATGACCCCGTATTTCTCCTGGAAATACAGCCACCGGAACCACCATGCCAAC
ACAAATTCGCTTGACAACGATGAAGTTTACATCCCCAAAAGCAAGGCCAAAGTCGCGCTTTACTATAAAG
TTCTCAACCACCCACCTGGCCGACTGTTGATTATGTTCATCACCTTCACCCTAGGCTTCCCTCTATACCT
CTTTACCAATATTTCCGGCAAGAAGTATGAAAGGTTTGCCAACCATTTCGACCCCATGAGTCCGATTTTC
AAAGAGCGTGAGCGGTTTCAGGTCTTGCTATCGGATCTTGGCCTTCTTGCTGTGCTTTACGGAGTTAAAC
TTGCGGTAGCAGCGAAAGGCGCCGCTTGGGTGACGTGCATTTACGGAATTCCAGTTTTAGGCGTGTTTAT
CTTTTTCGATATCATCACCTACTTGCACCACACCCATCTGTCGTTGCCTCATTATGATTCATCTGAATGG
AACTGGCTCAGAGGGGCTTTGTCAACAATCGATAGGGACTTTGGGTTCCTGAATAGTGTGCTCCATGATG
TTACACACACTCACGTTATGCATCATCTGTTTTCATACATTCCACACTATCATGCGAAGGAGGCAAGGGA
TGCAATCAACACAGTCTTGGGCGACTTTTATAAGATCGATAGGACTCCAATTCTGAAAGCAATGTGGAGA
GAGGCCAAGGAATGCATCTTCATCGAGCCTGAAAAAGGTAGGGAGTCCAAGGGTGTATATTGGTACAATA
AATTCTGATCTAGAGGGCCGCATCATGTAATTAGTTATGTCACGCTTACATTCACGCCCTCCCCCCACAT
CCGCTCTAACCGAAAAGGAAGGAGTTAGACAACCTGAAGTCTAGGTCCCTATTTATTTTTTTATAGTTAT
GTTAGTATTAAGAACGTTATTTATATTTCAAATTTTTCTTTTTTTTCTGTACAGACGCGTGTACGCATGT
AACATTATACTGAAAACCTTGCTTGAGAAGGTTTTGGGACGCTCGAAGGCTTTAATTTGCGGCC
Features (pLannotate 1.2.2; 13 found; start..end, strand, type, name):
      1..54      -  CDS            lacI (fragment): lac repressor; lacI; The lac repressor binds to the lac operator to inhibit transcription in E. coli. This inhibition can be relieved by adding lactose or isopropyl-β-D-thiogalactopyranoside (IPTG).
    237..825     -  rep_origin     ori: high-copy-number ColE1/pMB1/pBR322/pUC origin of replication
    996..1856    -  CDS            AmpR: β-lactamase; bla; confers resistance to ampicillin, carbenicillin, and related antibiotics
   1857..1873    -  promoter       AmpR promoter (fragment): bla
   1952..2755    -  CDS            URA3: orotidine-5'-phosphate decarboxylase, required for uracil biosynthesis; S. cerevisiae URA3; yeast auxotrophic marker, counterselectable with 5-fluoroorotic acid (5-FOA)
   2756..2971    -  promoter       URA3 promoter: S. cerevisiae URA3
   2996..3421    +  CDS            RAF1 (fragment): RAF_YEAST - Experimental evidence at transcript level: Swiss-Prot protein existence level 2. Antagonizes transcriptional repression of recombinase FLP by REP1-REP2. May play a role in plasmid partitioning. From Saccharomyces cerevisiae (strain ATCC 204508 / S288c) (Baker's yeast).
   3575..4455    -  rep_origin     2μ ori: yeast 2μ plasmid origin of replication
   4524..4979    -  rep_origin     f1 ori (sequence partly withheld): f1 bacteriophage origin of replication; arrow indicates direction of (+) strand synthesis
   4998..5440    +  promoter       GAL1 promoter: S. cerevisiae GAL1; inducible promoter, regulated by Gal4
   5472..5490    +  promoter       T7 promoter: promoter for bacteriophage T7 RNA polymerase
   5527..6651    +  CDS            FAD12_CREAL: Experimental evidence at protein level: Swiss-Prot protein existence level 1. Changes the delta-12 double bond of linoleic acid into a triple bond in the biosynthesis of crepenynic acid. From Crepis alpina (Hawksbeard).
   6669..6916    +  terminator     CYC1 terminator: S. cerevisiae CYC1; transcription terminator for CYC1
