[The description below was written by a language model from this plasmid's Addgene catalogue record and pLannotate feature annotations shown in this document.]
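Description:
pJK272 is an E. coli–yeast shuttle expression plasmid of 6,920 bp, built on the pYES2 backbone, that produces the Crepis alpina delta12 fatty acid acetylenase (vFAD2) in Saccharomyces cerevisiae. In bacteria it is maintained by a high-copy ColE1/pUC-type origin and selected through the β-lactamase (ampicillin resistance) gene. In yeast it replicates episomally from the 2μ origin and is selected by complementation of uracil auxotrophy with URA3, a marker that can also be counterselected with 5-fluoroorotic acid. An f1 phage origin is also present, which allows single-stranded DNA production. The short lacI fragment and the partial RAF1 reading frame flagged in the annotation appear to be backbone remnants, the latter most likely carried in with the 2μ-derived segment, rather than functional elements.

The acetylenase coding sequence, about 1.1 kb and matched by the annotation to the Crepis alpina enzyme, was inserted between BamHI and XbaI sites that both remain intact. It lies downstream of the GAL1 promoter and upstream of the CYC1 transcription terminator, so expression in yeast is controlled by Gal4 and induced by galactose. A T7 promoter sits between the GAL1 promoter and the insert, where it serves as a sequencing primer site and could drive in vitro transcription. No epitope tag or fusion partner is recorded. The encoded enzyme is a divergent FAD2-type desaturase that converts the delta12 double bond of linoleic acid into a triple bond to give crepenynic acid. The plasmid is therefore suited to heterologous expression for functional characterisation of this activity, in the context of work on the Crepis alpina desaturases involved in crepenynic acid biosynthesis.
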