Addgene plasmid #71562: pJK272
Purpose: Produces Crepis alpina delta12 fatty acid acetylenase (vFAD2) in yeast
Depositing lab: T. J. Kappock. Depositing organization: Washington University in Saint Louis. Publication: Cloning and transcriptional analysis of Crepis alpina fatty acid desaturases affecting the biosynthesis of crepenynic acid. Nam JW, Kappock TJ. J Exp Bot. 2007;58(6):1421-32. Epub 2007 Feb 27. 10.1093/jxb/erm005 PubMed 17329262.
Backbone
  Vector backbone: pYES2
  Backbone manufacturer: Invitrogen
  Backbone size w/o insert (bp): 5857
  Total vector size (bp): 6920
  Vector type: Bacterial Expression, Yeast Expression
  Selectable markers: URA3
Growth in bacteria
  Bacterial resistance: Ampicillin, 100 μg/mL
  Growth temperature: 37°C
  Growth strain: DH5alpha
  Copy number: Unknown
Gene/Insert
  Gene/Insert name: delta12 fatty acid acetylenase (alt name: vFAD2)
  Species: Crepis alpina
  GenBank ID: DQ289485
  Promoter: GAL1
  Cloning method: Restriction Enzyme; 5′ cloning site BamHI (not destroyed); 3′ cloning site Xba1 (not destroyed)
  Sequencing primers: 5′ T7 promoter; 3′ CYC1 terminator
Terms and licenses: Academic/Nonprofit Terms; Industry Terms: Not Available to Industry
How to cite: pJK272 was a gift from T. J. Kappock (Addgene plasmid # 71562 ; http://n2t.net/addgene:71562 ; RRID:Addgene_71562)
