>Addgene plasmid #71562 | pJK272 | addgene partial sequence | sequence record 133915 | T7 5'-TAATACGACTCACTATAGGG-3'
ATGGGTGGCGGTGGCCGTGGTCGGACTTCGCAAAAACCCCTCATGGAACGTGTCTCAGTTGATCCACCCT
TCACCGTGAGTGATCTCAAGCAAGCAATCCCTCCCCATTGCTTCAAGCGATCTGTAATCCGTTCCTCTTA
CTACATAGTCCACGATGCTATTATCGCCTACATCTTCTACTTCCTTGCCGACAAATACATTCCGATTCTC
CCTGCCCCTCTAGCCTACCTCGCTTGGCCCCTTTACTGGTTCTGTCAAGCTAGCATCCTCACCGGCTTAT
GGGTCATCGGTCACGAATGCGGTCACCATGCCTTCAGCGACTACCAGTGGGTTGACGACACTGTGGGCTT
CATCCTCCACTCGTTTCTCATGACCCCGTATTTCTCCTGGAAATACAGCCACCGGAACCACCATGCCAAC
ACAAATTCGCTTGACAACGATGAAGTTTACATCCCCAAAAGCAAGGCCAAAGTCGCGCTTTACTATAAAG
TTCTCAACCACCCACCTGGCCGACTGTTGATTATGTTCATCACCTTCACCCTAGGCTTCCCTCTATACCT
CTTTACCAATATTTCCGGCAAGAAGTATGAAAGGTTTGCCAACCATTTCGACCCCATGAGTCCGATTTTC
AAAGAGCGTGAGCGGTTTCAGGTCTTGCTATCGGATCTTGGCCTTCTTGCTGTGCTTTACGGAGTTAAAC
TTGCGGTAGCAGCGAAAGGCGCCGCTTGGGTGACGTGCATTTACGGAATTCCAGTTTTAGGCGTGTTTAT
CTTTTTCGATATCATCACCTACTTGCACCACACCCATCTGTCGTTGCCTCATTATGATTCATCTGAATGG
AACTGGCTCAGAGGGGCTTTGTCAACAATCGATAGGGACTTTGGGTTCCTGAATAGTGTGCTCCATGATG
TTACACACACTCACGTTATGCATCATCTGTTTTCATACATTCCACACTATCATGCGAAGGAGGCAAGGGA
TGCAATCAACACAGTCTTGGG
