>Addgene plasmid #71562 | pJK272 | addgene partial sequence | sequence record 133916 | CYC1 5'-GCGTGAATGTAAGCGTGAC-3'
AATTTATTGTACCAATATACACCCTTGGACTCCCTACCTTTTTCAGGCTCGATGAAGATGCATTCCTTGG
CCTCTCTCCACATTGCTTTCAGAATTGGAGTCCTATCGATCTTATAAAAGTCGCCCAAGACTGTGTTGAT
TGCATCCCTTGCCTCCTTCGCATGATAGTGTGGAATGTATGAAAACAGATGATGCATAACGTGAGTGTGT
GTAACATCATGGAGCACACTATTCAGGAACCCAAAGTCCCTATCGATTGTTGACAAAGCCCCTCTGAGCC
AGTTCCATTCAGATGAATCATAATGAGGCAACGACAGATGGGTGTGGTGCAAGTAGGTGATGATATCGAA
AAAGATAAACACGCCTAAAACTGGAATTCCGTAAATGCACGTCACCCAAGCGGCGCCTTTCGCTGCTACC
GCAAGTTTAACTCCGTAAAGCACAGCAAGAAGGCCAAGATCCGATAGCAAGACCTGAAACCGCTCACGCT
CTTTGAAAATCGGACTCATGGGGTCGAAATGGTTGGCAAACCTTTCATACTTCTTGCCGGAAATATTGGT
AAAGAGGTATAGAGGGAAGCCTAGGGTGAAGGTGATGAACATAATCAACAGTCGGCCAGGTGGGTGGTTG
AGAACTTTATAGTAAAGCGCGACTTTGGCCTTGCTTTTGGGGATGTAAACTTCATCGTTGTCAAGCGAAT
TTGTGTTGGCATGGTGGTTCCGGTGGCTGTATTTCCAGGAGAAATACGGGGTCATGAGAAACGAGTGGAG
GATGAAGCCCACAGTGTCGTCAACCCACTGGTAGTCGCTGAAGGCATGGTGACCGCATTCGTGACCGATG
ACCCATAAGCCGGTGAGGATGCTAGCTTGAC
